Addgene plasmid #194054: AID-BFP-loxP_myo2_neoR
Purpose: Dual-selection cassette plasmid for knocking-in AID-BFP into the C. elegans genome
Depositing lab: Kota Mizumoto. Depositing organization: University of British Columbia. Publication: Targeting endogenous proteins for spatial and temporal knockdown using auxin-inducible degron in Caenorhabditis elegans. Kurashina M, Mizumoto K. STAR Protoc. 2023 Jan 13;4(1):102028. doi: 10.1016/j.xpro.2022.102028. PubMed 36640369.
Backbone
  Vector backbone: loxP_myo2_neoR
  Backbone manufacturer: John Calarco's lab at University of Toronto
  Vector type: Worm Expression
  Selectable markers: Neomycin (select with G418)
Growth in bacteria
  Bacterial resistance: Ampicillin, 100 μg/mL
  Growth temperature: 37°C
  Growth strain: DH5alpha
  Copy number: High Copy
Gene/Insert
  Gene/Insert name: IAA17 (alt name: minimal degron sequence (71-114aa))
  Species: A. thaliana (mustard weed)
  Insert size (bp): 132
  Entrez Gene: AXR3 (a.k.a. AT1G04250, AUXIN RESISTANT 3, AtIAA17, F19P19.31, F19P19_31, IAA17, indole-3-acetic acid inducible 17)
  Promoter: None
  Tag / fusion protein: bfp (C terminal on insert)
  Cloning method: Gibson Cloning
  Sequencing primers: 5′ M13 (-41) Forward; 3′ pMyo2 ccctcaatgtctctacttgt
Terms and licenses: Academic/Nonprofit Terms; Industry Terms: Not Available to Industry
How to cite: AID-BFP-loxP_myo2_neoR was a gift from Kota Mizumoto (Addgene plasmid # 194054 ; http://n2t.net/addgene:194054 ; RRID:Addgene_194054)
