[The description below was written by a language model from this plasmid's Addgene catalogue record and pLannotate feature annotations shown in this document.]
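Description:
AID-BFP-loxP_myo2_neoR is a roughly 9.1 kb repair-template plasmid for CRISPR-style knock-in of an auxin-inducible degron and blue fluorescent tag into endogenous C. elegans genes. It is built on the loxP_myo2_neoR dual-selection cassette backbone. In E. coli it is maintained as a high-copy plasmid through a ColE1/pUC-type origin and selected with ampicillin via the β-lactamase gene. Remnants of lacZα, the lac promoter/operator and other cloning-vector sequences flank the payload.

The payload begins with the 132 bp minimal degron from Arabidopsis thaliana IAA17 (residues 71–114), followed directly by mTagBFP2 as a C-terminal fusion partner. This coding unit has no promoter of its own, consistent with its use as an in-frame tag expressed from the targeted genomic locus. Immediately downstream, two loxP sites bracket the selection cassette. The cassette contains a GFP-type reporter, which the backbone name and the pMyo2 sequencing primer suggest is driven by the myo-2 promoter, although the feature table does not annotate that promoter. It also contains a neomycin phosphotransferase gene conferring G418 resistance in worms. The promoter for neo is likewise not annotated, and the short fragments matched to aex-5 after each gene probably represent 3′ regulatory sequence.

In use, integrants can be identified by drug resistance together with the green fluorescent marker, and Cre recombinase can then excise the floxed cassette to leave the AID-BFP tag and a single loxP scar. The tagged protein can be visualised by blue fluorescence. In the presence of TIR1 and auxin it can be degraded, allowing spatially and temporally controlled knockdown. The record does not include homology arms, which would presumably be added for each target gene.
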