Features (pLannotate 1.2.2; 20 found; start..end, strand, type, name):
    137..236     +  misc_feature   bom (fragment): basis of mobility region from pBR322
    242..399     -  CDS            lacZα (fragment): LacZα fragment of β-galactosidase; lacZ fragment
    432..563     +  CDS            mini-AID (fragment): minimal degron from the auxin-responsive IAA17 protein of Arabidopsis thaliana (Kubota et al., 2013) acts as an auxin-inducible degron (AID) in the presence of TIR1
    567..1412    +  CDS            mTagBFP2: mTagBFP2 is a basic (constitutively fluorescent) blue fluorescent protein published in 2011, derived from Entacmaea quadricolor. It is reported to be a very rapidly-maturing monomer with very low acid sensitivity.
   1431..1464    +  protein_bind   loxP: Cre-mediated recombination occurs in the 8-bp core sequence (GCATACAT). Cre recombinase
   2485..2509    +  protein_bind   attB1: mutant version of attB; recombination site for the Gateway® BP reaction BP Clonase™
   2515..3375    +  CDS            sg25: sg25 is a basic (constitutively fluorescent) green fluorescent protein published in 1997, derived from Aequorea victoria.
   3996..4148    +  CDS            aex-5 (fragment): AEX5_CAEEL - Also known as kpc-3 From Caenorhabditis elegans.
   4400..4417    +  CDS            lacZα (fragment): LacZα fragment of β-galactosidase; lacZ fragment
   5238..6029    +  CDS            neo: KKA2_KLEPN - Also known as kan, nptII. Experimental evidence at protein level: Swiss-Prot protein existence level 1. Resistance to kanamycin, neomycin, paromomycin, ribostamycin, butirosin and gentamicin B. From Klebsiella pneumoniae.
   6482..6634    +  CDS            aex-5 (fragment): AEX5_CAEEL - Also known as kpc-3 From Caenorhabditis elegans.
   6762..6795    +  protein_bind   loxP: Cre-mediated recombination occurs in the 8-bp core sequence (GCATACAT). Cre recombinase
   6861..6877    -  protein_bind   lac operator: The lac repressor binds to the lac operator to inhibit transcription in E. coli. This inhibition can be relieved by adding lactose or isopropyl-β-D-thiogalactopyranoside (IPTG). lac repressor encoded by lacI
   6885..6915    -  promoter       lac promoter: promoter for the E. coli lac operon
   6930..6951    -  protein_bind   CAP binding site: CAP binding activates transcription in the presence of cAMP. E. coli catabolite activator protein
   6964..7056    -  CDS            lacI (fragment): lac repressor; lacI; The lac repressor binds to the lac operator to inhibit transcription in E. coli. This inhibition can be relieved by adding lactose or isopropyl-β-D-thiogalactopyranoside (IPTG).
   7239..7827    -  rep_origin     ori: high-copy-number ColE1/pMB1/pBR322/pUC origin of replication
   7998..8858    -  CDS            AmpR: β-lactamase; bla; confers resistance to ampicillin, carbenicillin, and related antibiotics
   8859..8963    -  promoter       AmpR promoter: bla
   9058..35      +  CDS            rop (fragment) (across the origin): Rop protein, which maintains plasmids at low copy number; rop
>Addgene plasmid #194054 | AID-BFP-loxP_myo2_neoR | addgene full sequence | sequence record 382109 | Addgene NGS Result
TCGCGCGTTTCGGTGATGACGGTGAAAACCTCTGACACATGCAGCTCCCGGAGACGGTCACAGCTTGTCT
GTAAGCGGATGCCGGGAGCAGACAAGCCCGTCAGGGCGCGTCAGCGGGTGTTGGCGGGTGTCGGGGCTGG
CTTAACTATGCGGCATCAGAGCAGATTGTACTGAGAGTGCACCATATGCGGTGTGAAATACCGCACAGAT
GCGTAAGGAGAAAATACCGCATCAGGCGCCATTCGCCATTCAGGCTGCGCAACTGTTGGGAAGGGCGATC
GGTGCGGGCCTCTTCGCTATTACGCCAGCTGGCGAAAGGGGGATGTGCTGCAAGGCGATTAAGTTGGGTA
ACGCCAGGGTTTTCCCAGTCACGACGTTGTAAAACGACGGCCAGTGAATTCCCGCGGGGAGCCGGAGCCG
GAGCCGGAGCCCCTAAAGATCCAGCCAAACCTCCGGCCAAGGCACAAGTTGTGGGATGGCCACCGGTGAG
ATCATACCGGAAGAACGTGATGGTTTCCTGCCAAAAATCAAGCGGTGGCCCGGAGGCGGCGGCGTTCGTG
AAGTCAGAGCTTATTAAGGAGAATATGCATATGAAACTGTACATGGAAGGAACCGTGGACAACCATCACT
TTAAGTGCACTTCGGAGGGGGAAGGCAAACCGTACGAGGGCACCCAGACCATGCGAATCAAGGTGGTCGA
GGGAGGCCCACTGCCCTTCGCCTTCGACATTCTGGTAAGTTTAAACATATATATACTAACTAACCCTGAT
TATTTAAATTTTCAGGCTACTAGCTTCCTGTACGGCAGCAAGACTTTTATTAATCACACCCAGGGCATCC
CGGACTTCTTCAAACAGTCGTTCCCTGAGGGCTTCACATGGGAGCGTGTGACCACATACGAAGACGGTGG
CGTTCTCACCGCTACCCAGGACACCAGCCTCCAGGACGGTTGCCTCATATATAATGTGGTAAGTTTAAAC
AGTTCGGTACTAACTAACCATACATATTTAAATTTTCAGAAGATCCGGGGAGTAAACTTCACATCCAATG
GTCCGGTTATGCAGAAGAAAACACTCGGCTGGGAGGCCTTCACCGAGACGCTGTATCCGGCTGACGGAGG
CCTGGAAGGTCGAAACGACATGGCCCTGAAGCTCGTCGGCGGTAGCCATCTCATCGCAAACATCAAGACC
ACATATAGATCCAAGAAACCGGTAAGTTTAAACATGATTTTACTAACTAACTAATCTGATTTAAATTTTC
AGGCTAAGAACCTTAAAATGCCGGGAGTCTACTATGTTGACTACAGACTGGAACGGATCAAGGAGGCCAA
CAACGAGACCTACGTCGAGCAGCACGAGGTTGCAGTTGCCAGATACTGCGACCTCCCGAGCAAACTGGGT
CACAAGCTTAATTAGCGCATCAGGCGGCCTATAACTTCGTATAGCATACATTATACGAAGTTATTACGTA
GAGCTCGGTACCTCGTACGTAATACGACTCACTAGTCATTTTATATCTGAGTAGTACCTTTGCTTTAAAT
GTCCATAAAACTAATTTTATAATCAATAAAACAACGTTTGTAAATCAACTGAGTTTACAAGTAGAGACAT
TGAGGGATACTTTCACTATGCTAAAGTGATAATCGACCAAATAATAACTTCACTTTGGTATTTATTCCTG
TCTTATAAATGTTATGTATGAATTAAATTCATATGCATATGGCTCACTCTGACAATTTTTAATAATCTTC
CAGATCAATATTGACTACCGATGCGGGTGGTCTTTTGCTTTGAATTCTGCTGAACTTTACACCCCGAACA
GCAATGTGTGCTTCAGCCTAAAAAAAAGTAAGTGTGTTAATCAGTGCCCCCGATTCTTCATTTTTTGCCC
CTCTCTCCCGTTTCGTCGGCAAAAGAAGAGAAAATAAAGATAAGTCTCAAGATAGGTTGGTAATCGCTAA
AGTGGTTGTGTGGATAAGAGTAGCAAAATGGCAGGAAGAGCACTTTGCGCGCACACACTGTACTCATTGT
TCTGGATAAAATTCTCTCGTTGTTTGCCGTCGGATGTCTGCCTCTCTGCATTGAGCCGGCTTCTTCACTA
TCTTTAGTTAACCTAAAATGCCGTTTCTTTTCTCGTATCCCCACTATCCCGTTGAGGTTCTCTGCTCTCT
TCGCTCCCTACCGCCAGCGAGCAACTATCCGTGGGGGCGCCTTGCTCGGAAGATGGGGGGGAAGAAAGAA
GATTTTTGCTATTTGCACTTGAGAAAGAGACTTTTCCTGCGTCGATGGTCAGAGAACAGTGTGCAGACAC
TTTTCAGCTACCTAGAATTACAATTGGATATCCCCGCCTCCCAATCCACCCACCCAGGGAAAAAGAAGGG
CTCGCCGAAAATCAAAGTTATCTCCAGGCTCGCGCATCCCACCGAGCGGTTGACTTCTCTCCACCACTTT
TCATTTTAACCCTCGATCGTCAGACACAGAAATGACAAGTTTGTACAAAAAAGCAGGCTTAATGAGTAAA
GGAGAAGAACTTTTCACTGGAGTTGTCCCAATTCTTGTTGAATTAGATGGTGATGTTAATGGGCACAAAT
TTTCTGTCAGTGGAGAGGGTGAAGGTGATGCAACATACGGAAAACTTACCCTTAAATTTATTTGCACTAC
TGGAAAACTACCTGTTCCATGGGTAAGTTTAAACATATATATACTAACTAACCCTGATTATTTAAATTTT
CAGCCAACACTTGTCACTACTTTCTGTTATGGTGTTCAATGCTTCTCGAGATACCCAGATCATATGAAAC
GGCATGACTTTTTCAAGAGTGCCATGCCCGAAGGTTATGTACAGGAAAGAACTATATTTTTCAAAGATGA
CGGGAACTACAAGACACGTAAGTTTAAACAGTTCGGTACTAACTAACCATACATATTTAAATTTTCAGGT
GCTGAAGTCAAGTTTGAAGGTGATACCCTTGTTAATAGAATCGAGTTAAAAGGTATTGATTTTAAAGAAG
ATGGAAACATTCTTGGACACAAATTGGAATACAACTATAACTCACACAATGTATACATCATGGCAGACAA
ACAAAAGAATGGAATCAAAGTTGTAAGTTTAAACATGATTTTACTAACTAACTAATCTGATTTAAATTTT
CAGAACTTCAAAATTAGACACAACATTGAAGATGGAAGCGTTCAACTAGCAGACCATTATCAACAAAATA
CTCCAATTGGCGATGGCCCTGTCCTTTTACCAGACAACCATTACCTGTCCACACAATCTGCCCTTTCGAA
AGATCCCAACGAAAAGAGAGACCACATGGTCCTTCTTGAGTTTGTAACAGCTGCTGGGATTACACATGGC
ATGGATGAACTATACAAATAGCATTCGTAGAATTCCAACTGAGCGCCGGTCGCTACCATTACCAACTTGT
CTGGTGTCAAAAATAATAGGGGCCGCTGTCATCAGAGTAAGTTTAAACTGAGTTCTACTAACTAACGAGT
AATATTTAAATTTTCAGCATCTCGCGCCCGTGCCTCTGACTTCTAAGTCCAATTACTCTTCAACATCCCT
ACATGCTCTTTCTCCCTGTGCTCCCACCCCCTATTTTTGTTATTATCAAAAAACTTCTCTTAATTTCTTT
GTTTTTTAGCTTCTTTTAAGTCACCTCTAACAATGAAATTGTGTAGATTCAAAAATAGAATTAATTCGTA
ATAAAAAGTCGAAAAAAATTGTGCTCCCTCCCCCCATTAATAATAATTCTATCCCAAAATCTACACAATG
TTCTGTGTACACTTCTTATGTTTTTTACTTCTGATAAATTTTTTTGAAACATCATAGAAAAAACCGCACA
CAAAATACCTTATCATATGTTACGTTTCAGTTTATGACCGCAATTTTTATTTCTTCGCACGTCTGGGCCT
CTCATGACGTCAAATCATGCTCATCGTGAAAAAGTTTTGGAGTATTTTTGGAATTTTTCAATCAAGTGAA
AGTTTATGAAATTAATTTTCCCGCTTTTGCTTTTTGGGGTTTCCCCTATTGTTTGTCAAGATTTCGAGGA
CGGCGTTTTTCTTGCTAAAATCACAAGTATTGATGAGCACGATGCAAGAAAGATCGGAAGAAGGTTTGGG
TTTGAGGCTCAGTGGAAGGTGAGTAGAAGTTGATAATTTGAAAGTGGAGTAGTGTCTATGGGGTTTTTGC
CTTAAATGACAGAATACATTCCCAATATACCAAACATAACTGTTTAGATCTTCGAATGCATCGCGCGCAC
CGTACGTCTCGAGGAATTCCTGCAGGATATCTGGATCCACGAAGCTTCCCATGGTGACGTCACCGGTTCT
AGATACCTAGGTGAGCTCTGGTACCCTCTAGTCAAGGCCTTAAGTGAGTCGTATTACGGACTGGCCGTCG
TTTTACAGGCCGGATGGGCCATGGCACCTTAACATTTCTAAATTTTAGTTTAATAAAAAAATTTTAAAAT
AATACGAGTTTTGAGACTAACTTTCAATAAAAACCAAAAAATTGCTTCAAAAAAGAGCTCGCGCCGATTT
ACGATAAACACAGCGCGCTACGACACTCCGAAAACCGCGCCGCACCATTACATTCTCCGCCCCACCGCAC
GGTTTGCGGAAGGCGATGAAATTGCTGGGCCTAAAATTTTAACCCTTTTTTTCCCGTTTTTCAACTGTTT
TCCCGATTTTTTCGATATTTTTTTCAGGTTTTTAGTTAGAAAAGTATATAAAAATTGCATTATTTGTAGT
TTTCGCTCGTAATTTGTGATAGAAAACGGCCAATTTGCCTAGATTTGTGATTCTACCAAGTGGAATTTTT
GGGAAAATATCAATATTCCACGATTTTTATTCAAATCATAACGTTTCGAAATTATCAGCTTAAATAAAAC
TAAAATAAATAATAAAATACTAAAAACCCTGAATTTCTCGGTTCTCGGTTCAGCTTGAGTTCGTTCTATA
CACGTTATCGATTTTTGTCATTTCGTTTAATCATGGGTTTTGATTCATTTTAAATATGAAATTTGATTTA
TTCCTCGTTTCGAAGTTGGTTTGTCTTGTCCGGCCGGTAAACAAATGTTATTAAAAAAAATAATAAATTT
CGAAATTTTTCGTAATGTTCCGCAATCGTGTTTTTCCGTTTATCTCGTCTTCCCTTCCTTCAAATATACT
ATTTATTTTCTCAATTCACATATTTTCAGCCAGCCCTGCTCAACAAGTGGAATAAAAATGATTGAACAAG
ATGGATTGCACGCAGGTTCTCCGGCCGCTTGGGTGGAGAGGCTATTCGGCTATGACTGGGCACAACAGAC
AATCGGCTGCTCTGATGCCGCCGTGTTCCGGCTGTCAGCGCAGGGGCGCCCGGTTCTTTTTGTCAAGACC
GACCTGTCCGGTGCCCTGAATGAACTGCAGGACGAGGCAGCGCGGCTATCGTGGCTGGCCACGACGGGCG
TTCCTTGCGCAGCTGTGCTCGACGTTGTCACTGAAGCGGGAAGGGACTGGCTGCTATTGGGCGAAGTGCC
GGGGCAGGATCTCCTGTCATCTCACCTTGCTCCTGCCGAGAAAGTATCCATCATGGCTGATGCAATGCGG
CGGCTGCATACGCTTGATCCGGCTACCTGCCCATTCGACCACCAAGCGAAACATCGCATCGAGCGAGCAC
GTACTCGGATGGAAGCCGGTCTTGTCGATCAGGATGATCTGGACGAAGAGCATCAGGGGCTCGCACCAGC
CGAACTGTTCGCCAGGCTCAAGGCGCGCATGCCCGACGGCGAGGATCTCGTCGTGACCCATGGCGATGCC
TGCTTGCCGAATATCATGGTGGAAAATGGCCGCTTTTCTGGATTCATCGACTGTGGCCGGCTGGGTGTGG
CGGACCGCTATCAGGACATAGCGTTGGCTACCCGTGATATTGCTGAAGAGCTTGGCGGCGAATGGGCTGA
CCGCTTCCTCGTGCTTTACGGTATCGCCGCTCCCGATTCGCAGCGCATCGCCTTCTATCGCCTTCTTGAC
GAGTTCTTCTGAGTCCAATTACTCTTCAACATCCCTACATGCTCTTTCTCCCTGTGCTCCCACCCCCTAT
TTTTGTTATTATCAAAAAACTTCTCTTAATTTCTTTGTTTTTTAGCTTCTTTTAAGCCACCTCTAACAAT
GAAATTGTGTAGATTCAAAAATAGAATTAATTCGTAATAAAAAGTCGAAAAAAATTGTGCTCCCTCCCCC
CATTAATAATAATTCTATCCCAAAATCTACACAATGTTCTGTGTACACTTCTTATGTTTTTTACTTCTGA
TAAATTTTTTTGAAACATCATAGAAAAAACCGCACACAAAATACCTTATCATATGTTACGTTTCAGTTTA
TGACCGCAATTTTTATTTCTTCGCACGTCTGGGCCTCTCATGACGTCAAATCATGCTCATCGTGAAAAAG
TTTTGGAGTATTTTTGGAATTTTTCAATCAAGTGAAAGTTTATGAAATTAATTTTCCTGCTTTTGCTTTT
TGGGGTTTCCCCTATTGTTTGTCAAGATTTCGAGGACGGCGTTTTTCTTGCTAAAATCACAAGTATTGAT
GAGCACGATGCAAGAAAGATCGGAAGAAGGTTTGGGTTTGAGGCTCAGTGGAAGGTGAGTAGAAGTTGAT
AATTTGAAAGTGGAGTAGTGTCTATGGGGTTTTTGCCTTAAATGACAGAATACATTCCCAATATACCAAA
CATAACTGTTTCTCGAGGTCGACAGGCCTGCATGCGTCGACATAACTTCGTATAGCATACATTATACGAA
GTTATAGTTGCAGGACCACTGCGGCCGCAAGCTTGGCGTAATCATGGTCATAGCTGTTTCCTGTGTGAAA
TTGTTATCCGCTCACAATTCCACACAACATACGAGCCGGAAGCATAAAGTGTAAAGCCTGGGGTGCCTAA
TGAGTGAGCTAACTCACATTAATTGCGTTGCGCTCACTGCCCGCTTTCCAGTCGGGAAACCTGTCGTGCC
AGCTGCATTAATGAATCGGCCAACGCGCGGGGAGAGGCGGTTTGCGTATTGGGCGCTCTTCCGCTTCCTC
GCTCACTGACTCGCTGCGCTCGGTCGTTCGGCTGCGGCGAGCGGTATCAGCTCACTCAAAGGCGGTAATA
CGGTTATCCACAGAATCAGGGGATAACGCAGGAAAGAACATGTGAGCAAAAGGCCAGCAAAAGGCCAGGA
ACCGTAAAAAGGCCGCGTTGCTGGCGTTTTTCCATAGGCTCCGCCCCCCTGACGAGCATCACAAAAATCG
ACGCTCAAGTCAGAGGTGGCGAAACCCGACAGGACTATAAAGATACCAGGCGTTTCCCCCTGGAAGCTCC
CTCGTGCGCTCTCCTGTTCCGACCCTGCCGCTTACCGGATACCTGTCCGCCTTTCTCCCTTCGGGAAGCG
TGGCGCTTTCTCATAGCTCACGCTGTAGGTATCTCAGTTCGGTGTAGGTCGTTCGCTCCAAGCTGGGCTG
TGTGCACGAACCCCCCGTTCAGCCCGACCGCTGCGCCTTATCCGGTAACTATCGTCTTGAGTCCAACCCG
GTAAGACACGACTTATCGCCACTGGCAGCAGCCACTGGTAACAGGATTAGCAGAGCGAGGTATGTAGGCG
GTGCTACAGAGTTCTTGAAGTGGTGGCCTAACTACGGCTACACTAGAAGAACAGTATTTGGTATCTGCGC
TCTGCTGAAGCCAGTTACCTTCGGAAAAAGAGTTGGTAGCTCTTGATCCGGCAAACAAACCACCGCTGGT
AGCGGTGGTTTTTTTGTTTGCAAGCAGCAGATTACGCGCAGAAAAAAAGGATCTCAAGAAGATCCTTTGA
TCTTTTCTACGGGGTCTGACGCTCAGTGGAACGAAAACTCACGTTAAGGGATTTTGGTCATGAGATTATC
AAAAAGGATCTTCACCTAGATCCTTTTAAATTAAAAATGAAGTTTTAAATCAATCTAAAGTATATATGAG
TAAACTTGGTCTGACAGTTACCAATGCTTAATCAGTGAGGCACCTATCTCAGCGATCTGTCTATTTCGTT
CATCCATAGTTGCCTGACTCCCCGTCGTGTAGATAACTACGATACGGGAGGGCTTACCATCTGGCCCCAG
TGCTGCAATGATACCGCGAGACCCACGCTCACCGGCTCCAGATTTATCAGCAATAAACCAGCCAGCCGGA
AGGGCCGAGCGCAGAAGTGGTCCTGCAACTTTATCCGCCTCCATCCAGTCTATTAATTGTTGCCGGGAAG
CTAGAGTAAGTAGTTCGCCAGTTAATAGTTTGCGCAACGTTGTTGCCATTGCTACAGGCATCGTGGTGTC
ACGCTCGTCGTTTGGTATGGCTTCATTCAGCTCCGGTTCCCAACGATCAAGGCGAGTTACATGATCCCCC
ATGTTGTGCAAAAAAGCGGTTAGCTCCTTCGGTCCTCCGATCGTTGTCAGAAGTAAGTTGGCCGCAGTGT
TATCACTCATGGTTATGGCAGCACTGCATAATTCTCTTACTGTCATGCCATCCGTAAGATGCTTTTCTGT
GACTGGTGAGTACTCAACCAAGTCATTCTGAGAATAGTGTATGCGGCGACCGAGTTGCTCTTGCCCGGCG
TCAATACGGGATAATACCGCGCCACATAGCAGAACTTTAAAAGTGCTCATCATTGGAAAACGTTCTTCGG
GGCGAAAACTCTCAAGGATCTTACCGCTGTTGAGATCCAGTTCGATGTAACCCACTCGTGCACCCAACTG
ATCTTCAGCATCTTTTACTTTCACCAGCGTTTCTGGGTGAGCAAAAACAGGAAGGCAAAATGCCGCAAAA
AAGGGAATAAGGGCGACACGGAAATGTTGAATACTCATACTCTTCCTTTTTCAATATTATTGAAGCATTT
ATCAGGGTTATTGTCTCATGAGCGGATACATATTTGAATGTATTTAGAAAAATAAACAAATAGGGGTTCC
GCGCACATTTCCCCGAAAAGTGCCACCTGACGTCTAAGAAACCATTATTATCATGACATTAACCTATAAA
AATAGGCGTATCACGAGGCCCTTTCGTC
